>Addgene plasmid #115973 | pLV.PGK.GFP.miR9T | depositor full sequence | sequence record 218950 | pLV.PGK.GFP.miR9T sequence 7897 bps
CAGGTGGCACTTTTCGGGGAAATGTGCGCGGAACCCCTATTTGTTTATTTTTCTAAATACATTCAAATAT
GTATCCGCTCATGAGACAATAACCCTGATAAATGCTTCAATAATATTGAAAAAGGAAGAGTATGAGTATT
CAACATTTCCGTGTCGCCCTTATTCCCTTTTTTGCGGCATTTTGCCTTCCTGTTTTTGCTCACCCAGAAA
CGCTGGTGAAAGTAAAAGATGCTGAAGATCAGTTGGGTGCACGAGTGGGTTACATCGAACTGGATCTCAA
CAGCGGTAAGATCCTTGAGAGTTTTCGCCCCGAAGAACGTTTTCCAATGATGAGCACTTTTAAAGTTCTG
CTATGTGGCGCGGTATTATCCCGTATTGACGCCGGGCAAGAGCAACTCGGTCGCCGCATACACTATTCTC
AGAATGACTTGGTTGAGTACTCACCAGTCACAGAAAAGCATCTTACGGATGGCATGACAGTAAGAGAATT
ATGCAGTGCTGCCATAACCATGAGTGATAACACTGCGGCCAACTTACTTCTGACAACGATCGGAGGACCG
AAGGAGCTAACCGCTTTTTTGCACAACATGGGGGATCATGTAACTCGCCTTGATCGTTGGGAACCGGAGC
TGAATGAAGCCATACCAAACGACGAGCGTGACACCACGATGCCTGTAGCAATGGCAACAACGTTGCGCAA
ACTATTAACTGGCGAACTACTTACTCTAGCTTCCCGGCAACAATTAATAGACTGGATGGAGGCGGATAAA
GTTGCAGGACCACTTCTGCGCTCGGCCCTTCCGGCTGGCTGGTTTATTGCTGATAAATCTGGAGCCGGTG
AGCGTGGGTCTCGCGGTATCATTGCAGCACTGGGGCCAGATGGTAAGCCCTCCCGTATCGTAGTTATCTA
CACGACGGGGAGTCAGGCAACTATGGATGAACGAAATAGACAGATCGCTGAGATAGGTGCCTCACTGATT
AAGCATTGGTAACTGTCAGACCAAGTTTACTCATATATACTTTAGATTGATTTAAAACTTCATTTTTAAT
TTAAAAGGATCTAGGTGAAGATCCTTTTTGATAATCTCATGACCAAAATCCCTTAACGTGAGTTTTCGTT
CCACTGAGCGTCAGACCCCGTAGAAAAGATCAAAGGATCTTCTTGAGATCCTTTTTTTCTGCGCGTAATC
TGCTGCTTGCAAACAAAAAAACCACCGCTACCAGCGGTGGTTTGTTTGCCGGATCAAGAGCTACCAACTC
TTTTTCCGAAGGTAACTGGCTTCAGCAGAGCGCAGATACCAAATACTGTCCTTCTAGTGTAGCCGTAGTT
AGGCCACCACTTCAAGAACTCTGTAGCACCGCCTACATACCTCGCTCTGCTAATCCTGTTACCAGTGGCT
GCTGCCAGTGGCGATAAGTCGTGTCTTACCGGGTTGGACTCAAGACGATAGTTACCGGATAAGGCGCAGC
GGTCGGGCTGAACGGGGGGTTCGTGCACACAGCCCAGCTTGGAGCGAACGACCTACACCGAACTGAGATA
CCTACAGCGTGAGCTATGAGAAAGCGCCACGCTTCCCGAAGGGAGAAAGGCGGACAGGTATCCGGTAAGC
GGCAGGGTCGGAACAGGAGAGCGCACGAGGGAGCTTCCAGGGGGAAACGCCTGGTATCTTTATAGTCCTG
TCGGGTTTCGCCACCTCTGACTTGAGCGTCGATTTTTGTGATGCTCGTCAGGGGGGCGGAGCCTATGGAA
AAACGCCAGCAACGCGGCCTTTTTACGGTTCCTGGCCTTTTGCTGGCCTTTTGCTCACATGTTCTTTCCT
GCGTTATCCCCTGATTCTGTGGATAACCGTATTACCGCCTTTGAGTGAGCTGATACCGCTCGCCGCAGCC
GAACGACCGAGCGCAGCGAGTCAGTGAGCGAGGAAGCGGAAGAGCGCCCAATACGCAAACCGCCTCTCCC
CGCGCGTTGGCCGATTCATTAATGCAGCTGGCACGACAGGTTTCCCGACTGGAAAGCGGGCAGTGAGCGC
AACGCAATTAATGTGAGTTAGCTCACTCATTAGGCACCCCAGGCTTTACACTTTATGCTTCCGGCTCGTA
TGTTGTGTGGAATTGTGAGCGGATAACAATTTCACACAGGAAACAGCTATGACCATGATTACGCCAAGCG
CGCAATTAACCCTCACTAAAGGGAACAAAAGCTGGAGCTGCAAGCTTGGCCATTGCATACGTTGTATCCA
TATCATAATATGTACATTTATATTGGCTCATGTCCAACATTACCGCCATGTTGACATTGATTATTGACTA
GTTATTAATAGTAATCAATTACGGGGTCATTAGTTCATAGCCCATATATGGAGTTCCGCGTTACATAACT
TACGGTAAATGGCCCGCCTGGCTGACCGCCCAACGACCCCCGCCCATTGACGTCAATAATGACGTATGTT
CCCATAGTAACGCCAATAGGGACTTTCCATTGACGTCAATGGGTGGAGTATTTACGGTAAACTGCCCACT
TGGCAGTACATCAAGTGTATCATATGCCAAGTACGCCCCCTATTGACGTCAATGACGGTAAATGGCCCGC
CTGGCATTATGCCCAGTACATGACCTTATGGGACTTTCCTACTTGGCAGTACATCTACGTATTAGTCATC
GCTATTACCATGGTGATGCGGTTTTGGCAGTACATCAATGGGCGTGGATAGCGGTTTGACTCACGGGGAT
TTCCAAGTCTCCACCCCATTGACGTCAATGGGAGTTTGTTTTGGCACCAAAATCAACGGGACTTTCCAAA
ATGTCGTAACAACTCCGCCCCATTGACGCAAATGGGCGGTAGGCGTGTACGGTGGGAGGTCTATATAAGC
AGAGCTCGTTTAGTGAACCGGGGTCTCTCTGGTTAGACCAGATCTGAGCCTGGGAGCTCTCTGGCTAACT
AGGGAACCCACTGCTTAAGCCTCAATAAAGCTTGCCTTGAGTGCTTCAAGTAGTGTGTGCCCGTCTGTTG
TGTGACTCTGGTAACTAGAGATCCCTCAGACCCTTTTAGTCAGTGTGGAAAATCTCTAGCAGTGGCGCCC
GAACAGGGACCTGAAAGCGAAAGGGAAACCAGAGCTCTCTCGACGCAGGACTCGGCTTGCTGAAGCGCGC
ACGGCAAGAGGCGAGGGGCGGCGACTGGTGAGTACGCCAAAAATTTTGACTAGCGGAGGCTAGAAGGAGA
GAGATGGGTGCGAGAGCGTCAGTATTAAGCGGGGGAGAATTAGATCGCGATGGGAAAAAATTCGGTTAAG
GCCAGGGGGAAAGAAAAAATATAAATTAAAACATATAGTATGGGCAAGCAGGGAGCTAGAACGATTCGCA
GTTAATCCTGGCCTGTTAGAAACATCAGAAGGCTGTAGACAAATACTGGGACAGCTACAACCATCCCTTC
AGACAGGATCAGAAGAACTTAGATCATTATATAATACAGTAGCAACCCTCTATTGTGTGCATCAAAGGAT
AGAGATAAAAGACACCAAGGAAGCTTTAGACAAGATAGAGGAAGAGCAAAACAAAAGTAAGACCACCGCA
CAGCAAGCGGCCGCTGATCTTCAGACCTGGAGGAGGAGATATGAGGGACAATTGGAGAAGTGAATTATAT
AAATATAAAGTAGTAAAAATTGAACCATTAGGAGTAGCACCCACCAAGGCAAAGAGAAGAGTGGTGCAGA
GAGAAAAAAGAGCAGTGGGAATAGGAGCTTTGTTCCTTGGGTTCTTGGGAGCAGCAGGAAGCACTATGGG
CGCAGCCTCAATGACGCTGACGGTACAGGCCAGACAATTATTGTCTGGTATAGTGCAGCAGCAGAACAAT
TTGCTGAGGGCTATTGAGGCGCAACAGCATCTGTTGCAACTCACAGTCTGGGGCATCAAGCAGCTCCAGG
CAAGAATCCTGGCTGTGGAAAGATACCTAAAGGATCAACAGCTCCTGGGGATTTGGGGTTGCTCTGGAAA
ACTCATTTGCACCACTGCTGTGCCTTGGAATGCTAGTTGGAGTAATAAATCTCTGGAACAGATTTGGAAT
CACACGACCTGGATGGAGTGGGACAGAGAAATTAACAATTACACAAGCTTAATACACTCCTTAATTGAAG
AATCGCAAAACCAGCAAGAAAAGAATGAACAAGAATTATTGGAATTAGATAAATGGGCAAGTTTGTGGAA
TTGGTTTAACATAACAAATTGGCTGTGGTATATAAAATTATTCATAATGATAGTAGGAGGCTTGGTAGGT
TTAAGAATAGTTTTTGCTGTACTTTCTATAGTGAATAGAGTTAGGCAGGGATATTCACCATTATCGTTTC
AGACCCACCTCCCAACCCCGAGGGGACCCGACAGGCCCGAAGGAATAGAAGAAGAAGGTGGAGAGAGAGA
CAGAGACAGATCCATTCGATTAGTGAACGGATCTCGACGGTATCGGTTAACTTTTAAAAGAAAAGGGGGG
ATTGGGGGGTACAGTGCAGGGGAAAGAATAGTAGACATAATAGCAACAGACATACAAACTAAAGAATTAC
AAAAACAAATTACAAAAATTCAAAATTTTATCGATCACGAGACTAGCCTCGAGAAGCTTGATATCGAATT
CCCACGGGGTTGGGGTTGCGCCTTTTCCAAGGCAGCCCTGGGTTTGCGCAGGGACGCGGCTGCTCTGGGC
GTGGTTCCGGGAAACGCAGCGGCGCCGACCCTGGGTCTCGCACATTCTTCACGTCCGTTCGCAGCGTCAC
CCGGATCTTCGCCGCTACCCTTGTGGGCCCCCCGGCGACGCTTCCTGCTCCGCCCCTAAGTCGGGAAGGT
TCCTTGCGGTTCGCGGCGTGCCGGACGTGACAAACGGAAGCCGCACGTCTCACTAGTACCCTCGCAGACG
GACAGCGCCAGGGAGCAATGGCAGCGCGCCGACCGCGATGGGCTGTGGCCAATAGCGGCTGCTCAGCGGG
GCGCGCCGAGAGCAGCGGCCGGGAAGGGGCGGTGCGGGAGGCGGGGTGTGGGGCGGTAGTGTGGGCCCTG
TTCCTGCCCGCGCGGTGTTCCGCATTCTGCAAGCCTCCGGAGCGCACGTCGGCAGTCGGCTCCCTCGTTG
ACCGAATCACCGACCTCTCTCCCCAGGGGGATCCACCGGTCGCCACCATGGTGAGCAAGGGCGAGGAGCT
GTTCACCGGGGTGGTGCCCATCCTGGTCGAGCTGGACGGCGACGTAAACGGCCACAAGTTCAGCGTGTCC
GGCGAGGGCGAGGGCGATGCCACCTACGGCAAGCTGACCCTGAAGTTCATCTGCACCACCGGCAAGCTGC
CCGTGCCCTGGCCCACCCTCGTGACCACCCTGACCTACGGCGTGCAGTGCTTCAGCCGCTACCCCGACCA
CATGAAGCAGCACGACTTCTTCAAGTCCGCCATGCCCGAAGGCTACGTCCAGGAGCGCACCATCTTCTTC
AAGGACGACGGCAACTACAAGACCCGCGCCGAGGTGAAGTTCGAGGGCGACACCCTGGTGAACCGCATCG
AGCTGAAGGGCATCGACTTCAAGGAGGACGGCAACATCCTGGGGCACAAGCTGGAGTACAACTACAACAG
CCACAACGTCTATATCATGGCCGACAAGCAGAAGAACGGCATCAAGGTGAACTTCAAGATCCGCCACAAC
ATCGAGGACGGCAGCGTGCAGCTCGCCGACCACTACCAGCAGAACACCCCCATCGGCGACGGCCCCGTGC
TGCTGCCCGACAACCACTACCTGAGCACCCAGTCCGCCCTGAGCAAAGACCCCAACGAGAAGCGCGATCA
CATGGTCCTGCTGGAGTTCGTGACCGCCGCCGGGATCACTCTCGGCATGGACGAGCTGTACAAGTAAAGC
GGCCGCGTCGACAATCAACCTCTGGATTACAAAATTTGTGAAAGATTGACTGGTATTCTTAACTATGTTG
CTCCTTTTACGCTATGTGGATACGCTGCTTTAATGCCTTTGTATCATGCTATTGCTTCCCGTATGGCTTT
CATTTTCTCCTCCTTGTATAAATCCTGGTTGCTGTCTCTTTATGAGGAGTTGTGGCCCGTTGTCAGGCAA
CGTGGCGTGGTGTGCACTGTGTTTGCTGACGCAACCCCCACTGGTTGGGGCATTGCCACCACCTGTCAGC
TCCTTTCCGGGACTTTCGCTTTCCCCCTCCCTATTGCCACGGCGGAACTCATCGCCGCCTGCCTTGCCCG
CTGCTGGACAGGGGCTCGGCTGTTGGGCACTGACAATTCCGTGGTGTTGTCGGGGAAGCTGACGTCCTTT
CCATGGCTGCTCGCCTGTGTTGCCACCTGGATTCTGCGCGGGACGTCCTTCTGCTACGTCCCTTCGGCCC
TCAATCCAGCGGACCTTCCTTCCCGCGGCCTGCTGCCGGCTCTAGAGTCATACAGCTAGATAACCAAAGA
CGTATCATACAGCTAGATAACCAAAGAGCTAGAGTCATACAGCTAGATAACCAAAGACGTATCATACAGC
TAGATAACCAAAGAGCTAGAGCCTCTTCCGCGTCTTCGCCTTCCCGGGTCGAGCTCGGTACCTTTAAGAC
CAATGACTTACAAGGCAGCTGTAGATCTTAGCCACTTTTTAAAAGAAAAGGGGGGACTGGAAGGGCTAAT
TCACTCCCAACGAAGACAAGATCTGCTTTTTGCTTGTACTGGGTCTCTCTGGTTAGACCAGATCTGAGCC
TGGGAGCTCTCTGGCTAACTAGGGAACCCACTGCTTAAGCCTCAATAAAGCTTGCCTTGAGTGCTTCAAG
TAGTGTGTGCCCGTCTGTTGTGTGACTCTGGTAACTAGAGATCCCTCAGACCCTTTTAGTCAGTGTGGAA
AATCTCTAGCAGTAGTAGTTCATGTCATCTTATTATTCAGTATTTATAACTTGCAAAGAAATGAATATCA
GAGAGTGAGAGGAACTTGTTTATTGCAGCTTATAATGGTTACAAATAAAGCAATAGCATCACAAATTTCA
CAAATAAAGCATTTTTTTCACTGCATTCTAGTTGTGGTTTGTCCAAACTCATCAATGTATCTTATCATGT
CTGGCTCTAGCTATCCCGCCCCTAACTCCGCCCAGTTCCGCCCATTCTCCGCCCCATGGCTGACTAATTT
TTTTTATTTATGCAGAGGCCGAGGCCGCCTCGGCCTCTGAGCTATTCCAGAAGTAGTGAGGAGGCTTTTT
TGGAGGCCTAGGCTTTTGCGTCGAGACGTACCCAATTCGCCCTATAGTGAGTCGTATTACGCGCGCTCAC
TGGCCGTCGTTTTACAACGTCGTGACTGGGAAAACCCTGGCGTTACCCAACTTAATCGCCTTGCAGCACA
TCCCCCTTTCGCCAGCTGGCGTAATAGCGAAGAGGCCCGCACCGATCGCCCTTCCCAACAGTTGCGCAGC
CTGAATGGCGAATGGCGCG
[124 nt withheld, positions 7440-7563]
C
[91 nt withheld, positions 7565-7655]
A
[49 nt withheld, positions 7657-7705]
CCTTTGACGTTGGAGTCCACGTTCTTT
[37 nt withheld, positions 7733-7769]
ACCCTATCTCGGTCTATTCTTTTGATTTATAAGGGATTTTGCCGATTTCGGCCTATTGGTTAAAAAATGA
GCTGATTTAACAAAAATTTAACGCGAATTTTAACAAAATATTAACGTTTACAATTTCC
Features (pLannotate 1.2.2; 28 found; start..end, strand, type, name):
     27..131     +  promoter       AmpR promoter: bla
    132..992     +  CDS            AmpR: β-lactamase; bla; confers resistance to ampicillin, carbenicillin, and related antibiotics
   1163..1751    +  rep_origin     ori: high-copy-number ColE1/pMB1/pBR322/pUC origin of replication
   1934..2026    +  CDS            lacI (fragment): lac repressor; lacI; The lac repressor binds to the lac operator to inhibit transcription in E. coli. This inhibition can be relieved by adding lactose or isopropyl-β-D-thiogalactopyranoside (IPTG).
   2039..2060    +  protein_bind   CAP binding site: CAP binding activates transcription in the presence of cAMP. E. coli catabolite activator protein
   2075..2105    +  promoter       lac promoter: promoter for the E. coli lac operon
   2113..2129    +  protein_bind   lac operator: The lac repressor binds to the lac operator to inhibit transcription in E. coli. This inhibition can be relieved by adding lactose or isopropyl-β-D-thiogalactopyranoside (IPTG). lac repressor encoded by lacI
   2174..2192    +  promoter       T3 promoter: promoter for bacteriophage T3 RNA polymerase
   2293..2672    +  enhancer       CMV enhancer: human cytomegalovirus immediate early enhancer
   2673..2876    +  promoter       CMV promoter: human cytomegalovirus (CMV) immediate early promoter
   2891..3071    +  LTR            5' LTR (truncated): truncated 5' long terminal repeat (LTR) from HIV-1
   3115..3240    +  misc_feature   HIV-1 Ψ: packaging signal of human immunodeficiency virus type 1
   3224..3587    +  CDS            HIV-1 gag (fragment): gag protein from human immunodeficiency virus 1; gag
   3682..4018    +  ncRNA          RRE: Accession: RF00036 - HIV Rev response element
   4343..4443    +  CDS            Rev (fragment): human immunodeficiency virus 1 (HIV-1) Rev protein; rev; enhances nuclear export of unspliced and incompletely spliced viral mRNAs
   4462..4579    +  misc_feature   cPPT/CTS: central polypurine tract and central termination sequence of HIV-1
   4599..4622    -  misc_feature   MCS (fragment): pBluescript multiple cloning site
   4626..5136    +  promoter       hPGK promoter: human phosphoglycerate kinase 1 promoter
   5158..5877    +  CDS            EGFP: the original enhanced GFP (Yang et al., 1996) mammalian codon-optimized
   5893..6413    +  misc_feature   WPRE (fragment): woodchuck hepatitis virus posttranscriptional regulatory element
   6531..6553    +  misc_feature   WPRE (fragment): woodchuck hepatitis virus posttranscriptional regulatory element
   6568..6636    +  CDS            nef (fragment): NEF_HV1Z2 - Experimental evidence at protein level: Swiss-Prot protein existence level 1. Extracellular Nef protein targets CD4(+) T-lymphocytes for apoptosis by interacting with CXCR4 surface receptors. From Human immunodeficiency virus type 1 group M subtype D (isolate Z2/CDC-Z34) (HIV-1).
   6638..6871    +  LTR            3' LTR (ΔU3): self-inactivating 3' long terminal repeat (LTR) from HIV-1
   6943..7064    +  polyA_signal   SV40 poly(A) signal: SV40 polyadenylation signal
   7083..7218    +  rep_origin     SV40 ori: SV40 origin of replication
   7251..7269    -  promoter       T7 promoter: promoter for bacteriophage T7 RNA polymerase
   7277..7432    +  CDS            lacZα (fragment): LacZα fragment of β-galactosidase; lacZ fragment
   7440..7895    +  rep_origin     f1 ori (sequence partly withheld): f1 bacteriophage origin of replication; arrow indicates direction of (+) strand synthesis
