>Addgene plasmid #115973 | pLV.PGK.GFP.miR9T | addgene full sequence | sequence record 275071 | Addgene NGS Result
TAGTTATTAATAGTAATCAATTACGGGGTCATTAGTTCATAGCCCATATATGGAGTTCCGCGTTACATAA
CTTACGGTAAATGGCCCGCCTGGCTGACCGCCCAACGACCCCCGCCCATTGACGTCAATAATGACGTATG
TTCCCATAGTAACGCCAATAGGGACTTTCCATTGACGTCAATGGGTGGAGTATTTACGGTAAACTGCCCA
CTTGGCAGTACATCAAGTGTATCATATGCCAAGTACGCCCCCTATTGACGTCAATGACGGTAAATGGCCC
GCCTGGCATTATGCCCAGTACATGACCTTATGGGACTTTCCTACTTGGCAGTACATCTACGTATTAGTCA
TCGCTATTACCATGGTGATGCGGTTTTGGCAGTACATCAATGGGCGTGGATAGCGGTTTGACTCACGGGG
ATTTCCAAGTCTCCACCCCATTGACGTCAATGGGAGTTTGTTTTGGCACCAAAATCAACGGGACTTTCCA
AAATGTCGTAACAACTCCGCCCCATTGACGCAAATGGGCGGTAGGCGTGTACGGTGGGAGGTCTATATAA
GCAGAGCTCGTTTAGTGAACCGGGGTCTCTCTGGTTAGACCAGATCTGAGCCTGGGAGCTCTCTGGCTAA
CTAGGGAACCCACTGCTTAAGCCTCAATAAAGCTTGCCTTGAGTGCTTCAAGTAGTGTGTGCCCGTCTGT
TGTGTGACTCTGGTAACTAGAGATCCCTCAGACCCTTTTAGTCAGTGTGGAAAATCTCTAGCAGTGGCGC
CCGAACAGGGACTTGAAAGCGAAAGGGAAACCAGAGGAGCTCTCTCGACGCAGGACTCGGCTTGCTGAAG
CGCGCACGGCAAGAGGCGAGGGGCGGCGACTGGTGAGTACGCCAAAAATTTTGACTAGCGGAGGCTAGAA
GGAGAGAGATGGGTGCGAGAGCGTCAGTATTAAGCGGGGGAGAATTAGATCGCGATGGGAAAAAATTCGG
TTAAGGCCAGGGGGAAAGAAAAAATATAAATTAAAACATATAGTATGGGCAAGCAGGGAGCTAGAACGAT
TCGCAGTTAATCCTGGCCTGTTAGAAACATCAGAAGGCTGTAGACAAATACTGGGACAGCTACAACCATC
CCTTCAGACAGGATCAGAAGAACTTAGATCATTATATAATACAGTAGCAACCCTCTATTGTGTGCATCAA
AGGATAGAGATAAAAGACACCAAGGAAGCTTTAGACAAGATAGAGGAAGAGCAAAACAAAAGTAAGACCA
CCGCACAGCAAGCGGCCGCTGATCTTCAGACCTGGAGGAGGAGATATGAGGGACAATTGGAGAAGTGAAT
TATATAAATATAAAGTAGTAAAAATTGAACCATTAGGAGTAGCACCCACCAAGGCAAAGAGAAGAGTGGT
GCAGAGAGAAAAAAGAGCAGTGGGAATAGGAGCTTTGTTCCTTGGGTTCTTGGGAGCAGCAGGAAGCACT
ATGGGCGCAGCGTCAATGACGCTGACGGTACAGGCCAGACAATTATTGTCTGGTATAGTGCAGCAGCAGA
ACAATTTGCTGAGGGCTATTGAGGCGCAACAGCATCTGTTGCAACTCACAGTCTGGGGCATCAAGCAGCT
CCAGGCAAGAATCCTGGCTGTGGAAAGATACCTAAAGGATCAACAGCTCCTGGGGATTTGGGGTTGCTCT
GGAAAACTCATTTGCACCACTGCTGTGCCTTGGAATGCTAGTTGGAGTAATAAATCTCTGGAACAGATTT
GGAATCACACGACCTGGATGGAGTGGGACAGAGAAATTAACAATTACACAAGCTTAATACACTCCTTAAT
TGAAGAATCGCAAAACCAGCAAGAAAAGAATGAACAAGAATTATTGGAATTAGATAAATGGGCAAGTTTG
TGGAATTGGTTTAACATAACAAATTGGCTGTGGTATATAAAATTATTCATAATGATAGTAGGAGGCTTGG
TAGGTTTAAGAATAGTTTTTGCTGTACTTTCTATAGTGAATAGAGTTAGGCAGGGATATTCACCATTATC
GTTTCAGACCCACCTCCCAACCCCGAGGGGACCCGACAGGCCCGAAGGAATAGAAGAAGAAGGTGGAGAG
AGAGACAGAGACAGATCCATTCGATTAGTGAACGGATCTCGACGGTATCGGTTAACTTTTAAAAGAAAAG
GGGGGATTGGGGGGTACAGTGCAGGGGAAAGAATAGTAGACATAATAGCAACAGACATACAAACTAAAGA
ATTACAAAAACAAATTACAAAAATTCAAAATTTTATCGATCACGAGACTAGCCTCGAGAAGCTTGATATC
GAATTCCACGGGGTTGGGGTTGCGCCTTTTCCAAGGCAGCCCTGGGTTTGCGCAGGGACGCGGCTGCTCT
GGGCGTGGTTCCGGGAAACGCAGCGGCGCCGACCCTGGGTCTCGCACATTCTTCACGTCCGTTCGCAGCG
TCACCCGGATCTTCGCCGCTACCCTTGTGGGCCCCCCGGCGACGCTTCCTGCTCCGCCCCTAAGTCGGGA
AGGTTCCTTGCGGTTCGCGGCGTGCCGGACGTGACAAACGGAAGCCGCACGTCTCACTAGTACCCTCGCA
GACGGACAGCGCCAGGGAGCAATGGCAGCGCGCCGACCGCGATGGGCTGTGGCCAATAGCGGCTGCTCAG
CAGGGCGCGCCGAGAGCAGCGGCCGGGAAGGGGCGGTGCGGGAGGCGGGGTGTGGGGCGGTAGTGTGGGC
CCTGTTCCTGCCCGCGCGGTGTTCCGCATTCTGCAAGCCTCCGGAGCGCACGTCGGCAGTCGGCTCCCTC
GTTGACCGAATCACCGACCTCTCTCCCCAGGGGGATCCACCGGTCGCCACCATGGTGAGCAAGGGCGAGG
AGCTGTTCACCGGGGTGGTGCCCATCCTGGTCGAGCTGGACGGCGACGTAAACGGCCACAAGTTCAGCGT
GTCCGGCGAGGGCGAGGGCGATGCCACCTACGGCAAGCTGACCCTGAAGTTCATCTGCACCACCGGCAAG
CTGCCCGTGCCCTGGCCCACCCTCGTGACCACCCTGACCTACGGCGTGCAGTGCTTCAGCCGCTACCCCG
ACCACATGAAGCAGCACGACTTCTTCAAGTCCGCCATGCCCGAAGGCTACGTCCAGGAGCGCACCATCTT
CTTCAAGGACGACGGCAACTACAAGACCCGCGCCGAGGTGAAGTTCGAGGGCGACACCCTGGTGAACCGC
ATCGAGCTGAAGGGCATCGACTTCAAGGAGGACGGCAACATCCTGGGGCACAAGCTGGAGTACAACTACA
ACAGCCACAACGTCTATATCATGGCCGACAAGCAGAAGAACGGCATCAAGGTGAACTTCAAGATCCGCCA
CAACATCGAGGACGGCAGCGTGCAGCTCGCCGACCACTACCAGCAGAACACCCCCATCGGCGACGGCCCC
GTGCTGCTGCCCGACAACCACTACCTGAGCACCCAGTCCGCCCTGAGCAAAGACCCCAACGAGAAGCGCG
ATCACATGGTCCTGCTGGAGTTCGTGACCGCCGCCGGGATCACTCTCGGCATGGACGAGCTGTACAAGTA
AAGCGGCCGCGTCGACAATCAACCTCTGGATTACAAAATTTGTGAAAGATTGACTGGTATTCTTAACTAT
GTTGCTCCTTTTACGCTATGTGGATACGCTGCTTTAATGCCTTTGTATCATGCTATTGCTTCCCGTATGG
CTTTCATTTTCTCCTCCTTGTATAAATCCTGGTTGCTGTCTCTTTATGAGGAGTTGTGGCCCGTTGTCAG
GCAACGTGGCGTGGTGTGCACTGTGTTTGCTGACGCAACCCCCACTGGTTGGGGCATTGCCACCACCTGT
CAGCTCCTTTCCGGGACTTTCGCTTTCCCCCTCCCTATTGCCACGGCGGAACTCATCGCCGCCTGCCTTG
CCCGCTGCTGGACAGGGGCTCGGCTGTTGGGCACTGACAATTCCGTGGTGTTGTCGGGGAAGCTGACGTC
CTTTCCATGGCTGCTCGCCTGTGTTGCCACCTGGATTCTGCGCGGGACGTCCTTCTGCTACGTCCCTTCG
GCCCTCAATCCAGCGGACCTTCCTTCCCGCGGCCTGCTGCCGGCTCTAGAGTCATACAGCTAGATAACCA
AAGACGTATCATACAGCTAGATAACCAAAGAGCTAGAGTCATACAGCTAGATAACCAAAGACGTATCATA
CAGCTAGATAACCAAAGAGCTAGAGCCTCTTCCGCGTCTTCGCCTTCCCGGGTCGAGCTCGGTACCTTTA
AGACCAATGACTTACAAGGCAGCTGTAGATCTTAGCCACTTTTTAAAAGAAAAGGGGGGACTGGAAGGGC
TAATTCACTCCCAACGAAGACAAGATCTGCTTTTTGCTTGTACTGGGTCTCTCTGGTTAGACCAGATCTG
AGCCTGGGAGCTCTCTGGCTAACTAGGGAACCCACTGCTTAAGCCTCAATAAAGCTTGCCTTGAGTGCTT
CAAGTAGTGTGTGCCCGTCTGTTGTGTGACTCTGGTAACTAGAGATCCCTCAGACCCTTTTAGTCAGTGT
GGAAAATCTCTAGCAGTAGTAGTTCATGTCATCTTATTATTCAGTATTTATAACTTGCAAAGAAATGAAT
ATCAGAGAGTGAGAGGAACTTGTTTATTGCAGCTTATAATGGTTACAAATAAAGCAATAGCATCACAAAT
TTCACAAATAAAGCATTTTTTTCACTGCATTCTAGTTGTGGTTTGTCCAAACTCATCAATGTATCTTATC
ATGTCTGGCTCTAGCTATCCCGCCCCTAACTCCGCCCATCCCGCCCCTAACTCCGCCCAGTTCCGCCCAT
TCTCCGCCCCATGGCTGACTAATTTTTTTTATTTATGCAGAGGCCGAGGCCGCCTCGGCCTCTGAGCTAT
TCCAGAAGTAGTGAGGAGGCTTTTTTGGAGGCCTAGGGACGTACCCAATTCGCCCTATAGTGAGTCGTAT
TACGCGCGCTCACTGGCCGTCGTTTTACAACGTCGTGACTGGGAAAACCCTGGCGTTACCCAACTTAATC
GCCTTGCAGCACATCCCCCTTTCGCCAGCTGGCGTAATAGCGAAGAGGCCCGCACCGATCGCCCTTCCCA
ACAGTTGCGCAGCCTGAATGGCGAATGGG
[124 nt withheld, positions 5140-5263]
C
[91 nt withheld, positions 5265-5355]
A
[49 nt withheld, positions 5357-5405]
CCTTTGACGTTGGAGTCCACGTTCTTT
[37 nt withheld, positions 5433-5469]
ACCCTATCTCGGTCTATTCTTTTGATTTATAAGGGATTTTGCCGATTTCGGCCTATTGGTTAAAAAATGA
GCTGATTTAACAAAAATTTAACGCGAATTTTAACAAAATATTAACGCTTACAATTTAGGTGGCACTTTTC
GGGGAAATGTGCGCGGAACCCCTATTTGTTTATTTTTCTAAATACATTCAAATATGTATCCGCTCATGAG
ACAATAACCCTGATAAATGCTTCAATAATATTGAAAAAGGAAGAGTATGAGTATTCAACATTTCCGTGTC
GCCCTTATTCCCTTTTTTGCGGCATTTTGCCTTCCTGTTTTTGCTCACCCAGAAACGCTGGTGAAAGTAA
AAGATGCTGAAGATCAGTTGGGTGCACGAGTGGGTTACATCGAACTGGATCTCAACAGCGGTAAGATCCT
TGAGAGTTTTCGCCCCGAAGAACGTTTTCCAATGATGAGCACTTTTAAAGTTCTGCTATGTGGCGCGGTA
TTATCCCGTATTGACGCCGGGCAAGAGCAACTCGGTCGCCGCATACACTATTCTCAGAATGACTTGGTTG
AGTACTCACCAGTCACAGAAAAGCATCTTACGGATGGCATGACAGTAAGAGAATTATGCAGTGCTGCCAT
AACCATGAGTGATAACACTGCGGCCAACTTACTTCTGACAACGATCGGAGGACCGAAGGAGCTAACCGCT
TTTTTGCACAACATGGGGGATCATGTAACTCGCCTTGATCGTTGGGAACCGGAGCTGAATGAAGCCATAC
CAAACGACGAGCGTGACACCACGATGCCTGTAGCAATGGCAACAACGTTGCGCAAACTATTAACTGGCGA
ACTACTTACTCTAGCTTCCCGGCAACAATTAATAGACTGGATGGAGGCGGATAAAGTTGCAGGACCACTT
CTGCGCTCGGCCCTTCCGGCTGGCTGGTTTATTGCTGATAAATCTGGAGCCGGTGAGCGTGGGTCTCGCG
GTATCATTGCAGCACTGGGGCCAGATGGTAAGCCCTCCCGTATCGTAGTTATCTACACGACGGGGAGTCA
GGCAACTATGGATGAACGAAATAGACAGATCGCTGAGATAGGTGCCTCACTGATTAAGCATTGGTAACTG
TCAGACCAAGTTTACTCATATATACTTTAGATTGATTTAAAACTTCATTTTTAATTTAAAAGGATCTAGG
TGAAGATCCTTTTTGATAATCTCATGACCAAAATCCCTTAACGTGAGTTTTCGTTCCACTGAGCGTCAGA
CCCCGTAGAAAAGATCAAAGGATCTTCTTGAGATCCTTTTTTTCTGCGCGTAATCTGCTGCTTGCAAACA
AAAAAACCACCGCTACCAGCGGTGGTTTGTTTGCCGGATCAAGAGCTACCAACTCTTTTTCCGAAGGTAA
CTGGCTTCAGCAGAGCGCAGATACCAAATACTGTTCTTCTAGTGTAGCCGTAGTTAGGCCACCACTTCAA
GAACTCTGTAGCACCGCCTACATACCTCGCTCTGCTAATCCTGTTACCAGTGGCTGCTGCCAGTGGCGAT
AAGTCGTGTCTTACCGGGTTGGACTCAAGACGATAGTTACCGGATAAGGCGCAGCGGTCGGGCTGAACGG
GGGGTTCGTGCACACAGCCCAGCTTGGAGCGAACGACCTACACCGAACTGAGATACCTACAGCGTGAGCT
ATGAGAAAGCGCCACGCTTCCCGAAGGGAGAAAGGCGGACAGGTATCCGGTAAGCGGCAGGGTCGGAACA
GGAGAGCGCACGAGGGAGCTTCCAGGGGGAAACGCCTGGTATCTTTATAGTCCTGTCGGGTTTCGCCACC
TCTGACTTGAGCGTCGATTTTTGTGATGCTCGTCAGGGGGGCGGAGCCTATGGAAAAACGCCAGCAACGC
GGCCTTTTTACGGTTCCTGGCCTTTTGCTGGCCTTTTGCTCACATGTTCTTTCCTGCGTTATCCCCTGAT
TCTGTGGATAACCGTATTACCGCCTTTGAGTGAGCTGATACCGCTCGCCGCAGCCGAACGACCGAGCGCA
GCGAGTCAGTGAGCGAGGAAGCGGAAGAGCGCCCAATACGCAAACCGCCTCTCCCCGCGCGTTGGCCGAT
TCATTAATGCAGCTGGCACGACAGGTTTCCCGACTGGAAAGCGGGCAGTGAGCGCAACGCAATTAATGTG
AGTTAGCTCACTCATTAGGCACCCCAGGCTTTACACTTTATGCTTCCGGCTCGTATGTTGTGTGGAATTG
TGAGCGGATAACAATTTCACACAGGAAACAGCTATGACCATGATTACGCCAAGCGCGCAATTAACCCTCA
CTAAAGGGAACAAAAGCTGGAGCTGCAAGCTTGGCCATTGCATACGTTGTATCCATATCATAATATGTAC
ATTTATATTGGCTCATGTCCAACATTACCGCCATGTTGACATTGATTATTGAC
Features (pLannotate 1.2.2; 28 found; start..end, strand, type, name):
    365..568     +  promoter       CMV promoter: human cytomegalovirus (CMV) immediate early promoter
    583..763     +  LTR            5' LTR (truncated): truncated 5' long terminal repeat (LTR) from HIV-1
    810..935     +  misc_feature   HIV-1 Ψ: packaging signal of human immunodeficiency virus type 1
    919..1282    +  CDS            HIV-1 gag (fragment): gag protein from human immunodeficiency virus 1; gag
   1428..1661    +  misc_feature   RRE: The Rev response element (RRE) of HIV-1 allows for Rev-dependent mRNA export from the nucleus to the cytoplasm.
   2038..2138    +  CDS            Rev (fragment): human immunodeficiency virus 1 (HIV-1) Rev protein; rev; enhances nuclear export of unspliced and incompletely spliced viral mRNAs
   2157..2274    +  misc_feature   cPPT/CTS: central polypurine tract and central termination sequence of HIV-1
   2294..2317    -  misc_feature   MCS (fragment): pBluescript multiple cloning site
   2320..2830    +  promoter       hPGK promoter: human phosphoglycerate kinase 1 promoter
   2852..3571    +  CDS            EGFP: the original enhanced GFP (Yang et al., 1996) mammalian codon-optimized
   3587..4107    +  misc_feature   WPRE (fragment): woodchuck hepatitis virus posttranscriptional regulatory element
   4225..4247    +  misc_feature   WPRE (fragment): woodchuck hepatitis virus posttranscriptional regulatory element
   4262..4330    +  CDS            nef (fragment): NEF_HV1Z2 - Experimental evidence at protein level: Swiss-Prot protein existence level 1. Extracellular Nef protein targets CD4(+) T-lymphocytes for apoptosis by interacting with CXCR4 surface receptors. From Human immunodeficiency virus type 1 group M subtype D (isolate Z2/CDC-Z34) (HIV-1).
   4332..4565    +  LTR            3' LTR (ΔU3): self-inactivating 3' long terminal repeat (LTR) from HIV-1
   4637..4758    +  polyA_signal   SV40 poly(A) signal: SV40 polyadenylation signal
   4798..4933    +  rep_origin     SV40 ori: SV40 origin of replication
   4954..4972    -  promoter       T7 promoter: promoter for bacteriophage T7 RNA polymerase
   4980..5135    +  CDS            lacZα (fragment): LacZα fragment of β-galactosidase; lacZ fragment
   5140..5568    +  rep_origin     f1 ori (sequence partly withheld): f1 bacteriophage origin of replication; arrow indicates direction of (+) strand synthesis
   5621..5725    +  promoter       AmpR promoter: bla
   5726..6586    +  CDS            AmpR: β-lactamase; bla; confers resistance to ampicillin, carbenicillin, and related antibiotics
   6757..7345    +  rep_origin     ori: high-copy-number ColE1/pMB1/pBR322/pUC origin of replication
   7528..7620    +  CDS            lacI (fragment): lac repressor; lacI; The lac repressor binds to the lac operator to inhibit transcription in E. coli. This inhibition can be relieved by adding lactose or isopropyl-β-D-thiogalactopyranoside (IPTG).
   7633..7654    +  protein_bind   CAP binding site: CAP binding activates transcription in the presence of cAMP. E. coli catabolite activator protein
   7669..7699    +  promoter       lac promoter: promoter for the E. coli lac operon
   7707..7723    +  protein_bind   lac operator: The lac repressor binds to the lac operator to inhibit transcription in E. coli. This inhibition can be relieved by adding lactose or isopropyl-β-D-thiogalactopyranoside (IPTG). lac repressor encoded by lacI
   7768..7786    +  promoter       T3 promoter: promoter for bacteriophage T3 RNA polymerase
   7887..364     +  enhancer       CMV enhancer (across the origin): human cytomegalovirus immediate early enhancer
