[The description below was written by a language model from this plasmid's Addgene catalogue record and pLannotate feature annotations shown in this document.]
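Description:
pLV.PGK.GFP.miR9T is a self-inactivating, third-generation-style HIV-1 lentiviral transfer vector of about 7.9 kb, designed to express GFP under microRNA-9 control. In bacteria it is maintained as a high-copy plasmid through a ColE1/pUC-type origin and selected with ampicillin via the bla gene. The backbone also carries an f1 origin, an SV40 origin, and pBluescript-derived remnants (lac promoter/operator, lacZα fragment, T3 and T7 promoters). For virus production, a CMV enhancer/promoter replaces the U3 region of the truncated 5' LTR, driving Tat-independent transcription of the genomic RNA. This RNA contains the Ψ packaging signal with a gag fragment, the RRE for Rev-dependent nuclear export, and the cPPT/CTS element. The ΔU3 3' LTR inactivates LTR promoter activity after integration, and an SV40 polyadenylation signal lies downstream.

The internal cassette uses the human PGK promoter to drive EGFP, followed by a WPRE that enhances transcript stability and expression. The miR-9 target sites implied by the name are not annotated in either feature table. However, the WPRE is detected as two fragments separated by an unannotated gap of roughly 120 bp, which may be where they sit; the record does not confirm this. The principle is that transcripts carrying sequences complementary to miR-9 are degraded or silenced in cells expressing that microRNA, so GFP persists only in cells lacking miR-9. According to the associated publication title, this strategy was used to visualize and genetically modify resident brain microglia. The depositor and sequencing-verified records differ by only a few nucleotides in length and show the same feature organization.
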