Addgene plasmid #115973: pLV.PGK.GFP.miR9T
Purpose: miR-9 regulated GFP expression
Depositing lab: Johan Jakobsson. Depositing organization: Lund University. Publication: Visualization and genetic modification of resident brain microglia using lentiviral vectors regulated by microRNA-9. Akerblom M, Sachdeva R, Quintino L, Wettergren EE, Chapman KZ, Manfre G, Lindvall O, Lundberg C, Jakobsson J. Nat Commun. 2013;4:1770. doi: 10.1038/ncomms2801. PubMed 23612311.
Backbone
  Vector backbone: pLV
  Backbone size w/o insert (bp): 6475
  Total vector size (bp): 7897
  Vector type: Lentiviral
Growth in bacteria
  Bacterial resistance: Ampicillin, 100 μg/mL
  Growth temperature: 37°C
  Growth strain: NEB Stable
  Copy number: High Copy
Gene/Insert
  Gene/Insert name: GFPmiR9T
  Species: Synthetic
  Insert size (bp): 1422
  Promoter: PGK
  Tag / fusion protein: GFP (N terminal on insert)
  Cloning method: Restriction Enzyme; 5′ cloning site AgeI (not destroyed); 3′ cloning site KpnI (not destroyed)
  Sequencing primers: 5′ cctgtgttgccacctggatt
Terms and licenses: Academic/Nonprofit Terms; Industry Terms: Not Available to Industry
How to cite: pLV.PGK.GFP.miR9T was a gift from Johan Jakobsson (Addgene plasmid # 115973 ; http://n2t.net/addgene:115973 ; RRID:Addgene_115973)
